>Addgene plasmid #98814 | pLK88 - Edit-directing plasmid base | depositor full sequence | sequence record 180941 | pLK88 - Edit-directing plasmid base sequence 6274 bps
GACGAAAGGGCCTCGTGATACGCCTATTTTTATAGGTTAATGTCATGATAATAATGGTTTCTTAGTATGA
TCCAATATCAAAGGAAATGATAGCATTGAAGGATGAGACTAATCCAATTGAGGAGTGGCAGCATATAGAA
CAGCTAAAGGGTAGTGCTGAAGGAAGCATACGATACCCCGCATGGAATGGGATAATATCACAGGAGGTAC
TAGACTACCTTTCATCCTACATAAATAGACGCATATAAGTACGCATTTAAGCATAAACACGCACTATGCC
GTTCTTCTCATGTATATATATATACAGGCAACACGCAGATATAGGTGCGACGTGAACAGTGAGCTGTATG
TGCGCAGCTCGCGTTGCATTTTCGGAAGCGCTCGTTTTCGGAAACGCTTTGAAGTTCCTATTCCGAAGTT
CCTATTCTCTAGAAAGTATAGGAACTTCAGAGCGCTTTTGAAAACCAAAAGCGCTCTGAAGACGCACTTT
CAAAAAACCAAAAACGCACCGGACTGTAACGAGCTACTAAAATATTGCGAATACCGCTTCCACAAACATT
GCTCAAAAGTATCTCTTTGCTATATATCTCTGTGCTATATCCCTATATAACCTACCCATCCACCTTTCGC
TCCTTGAACTTGCATCTAAACTCGACCTCTACATTTTTTATGTTTATCTCTAGTATTACTCTTTAGACAA
AAAAATTGTAGTAAGAACTATTCATAGAGTGAATCGAAAACAATACGAAAATGTAAACATTTCCTATACG
TAGTATATAGAGACAAAATAGAAGAAACCGTTCATAATTTTCTGACCAATGAAGAATCATCAACGCTATC
ACTTTCTGTTCACAAAGTATGCGCAATCCACATCGGTATAGAATATAATCGGGGATGCCTTTATCTTGAA
AAAATGCACCCGCAGCTTCGCTAGTAATCAGTAAACGCGGGAAGTGGAGTCAGGCTTTTTTTATGGAAGA
GAAAATAGACACCAAAGTAGCCTTCTTCTAACCTTAACGGACCTACAGTGCAAAAAGTTATCAAGAGACT
GCATTATAGAGCGCACAAAGGAGAAAAAAAGTAATCTAAGATGCTTTGTTAGAAAAATAGCGCTCTCGGG
ATGCATTTTTGTAGAACAAAAAAGAAGTATAGATTCTTTGTTGGTAAAATAGCGCTCTCGCGTTGCATTT
CTGTTCTGTAAAAATGCAGCTCAGATTCTTTGTTTGAAAAATTAGCGCTCTCGCGTTGCATTTTTGTTTT
ACAAAAATGAAGCACAGATTCTTCGTTGGTAAAATAGCGCTTTCGCGTTGCATTTCTGTTCTGTAAAAAT
GCAGCTCAGATTCTTTGTTTGAAAAATTAGCGCTCTCGCGTTGCATTTTTGTTCTACAAAATGAAGCACA
GATGCTTCGTTCAGGTGGCACTTTTCGGGGAAATGTGCGCGGAACCCCTATTTGTTTATTTTTCTAAATA
CATTCAAATATGTATCCGCTCATGAGACAATAACCCTGATAAATGCTTCAATAATATTGAAAAAGGAAGA
GTATGAGTATTCAACATTTCCGTGTCGCCCTTATTCCCTTTTTTGCGGCATTTTGCCTTCCTGTTTTTGC
TCACCCAGAAACGCTGGTGAAAGTAAAAGATGCTGAAGATCAGTTGGGTGCACGAGTGGGTTACATCGAA
CTGGATCTCAACAGCGGTAAGATCCTTGAGAGTTTTCGCCCCGAAGAACGTTTTCCAATGATGAGCACTT
TTAAAGTTCTGCTATGTGGCGCGGTATTATCCCGTATTGACGCCGGGCAAGAGCAACTCGGTCGCCGCAT
ACACTATTCTCAGAATGACTTGGTTGAGTACTCACCAGTCACAGAAAAGCATCTTACGGATGGCATGACA
GTAAGAGAATTATGCAGTGCTGCCATAACCATGAGTGATAACACTGCGGCCAACTTACTTCTGACAACGA
TCGGAGGACCGAAGGAGCTAACCGCTTTTTTGCACAACATGGGGGATCATGTAACTCGCCTTGATCGTTG
GGAACCGGAGCTGAATGAAGCCATACCAAACGACGAGCGTGACACCACGATGCCTGTAGCAATGGCAACA
ACGTTGCGCAAACTATTAACTGGCGAACTACTTACTCTAGCTTCCCGGCAACAATTAATAGACTGGATGG
AGGCGGATAAAGTTGCAGGACCACTTCTGCGCTCGGCCCTTCCGGCTGGCTGGTTTATTGCTGATAAATC
TGGAGCCGGTGAGCGTGGGTCTCGCGGTATCATTGCAGCACTGGGGCCAGATGGTAAGCCCTCCCGTATC
GTAGTTATCTACACGACGGGGAGTCAGGCAACTATGGATGAACGAAATAGACAGATCGCTGAGATAGGTG
CCTCACTGATTAAGCATTGGTAACTGTCAGACCAAGTTTACTCATATATACTTTAGATTGATTTAAAACT
TCATTTTTAATTTAAAAGGATCTAGGTGAAGATCCTTTTTGATAATCTCATGACCAAAATCCCTTAACGT
GAGTTTTCGTTCCACTGAGCGTCAGACCCCGTAGAAAAGATCAAAGGATCTTCTTGAGATCCTTTTTTTC
TGCGCGTAATCTGCTGCTTGCAAACAAAAAAACCACCGCTACCAGCGGTGGTTTGTTTGCCGGATCAAGA
GCTACCAACTCTTTTTCCGAAGGTAACTGGCTTCAGCAGAGCGCAGATACCAAATACTGTCCTTCTAGTG
TAGCCGTAGTTAGGCCACCACTTCAAGAACTCTGTAGCACCGCCTACATACCTCGCTCTGCTAATCCTGT
TACCAGTGGCTGCTGCCAGTGGCGATAAGTCGTGTCTTACCGGGTTGGACTCAAGACGATAGTTACCGGA
TAAGGCGCAGCGGTCGGGCTGAACGGGGGGTTCGTGCACACAGCCCAGCTTGGAGCGAACGACCTACACC
GAACTGAGATACCTACAGCGTGAGCTATGAGAAAGCGCCACGCTTCCCGAAGGGAGAAAGGCGGACAGGT
ATCCGGTAAGCGGCAGGGTCGGAACAGGAGAGCGCACGAGGGAGCTTCCAGGGGGAAACGCCTGGTATCT
TTATAGTCCTGTCGGGTTTCGCCACCTCTGACTTGAGCGTCGATTTTTGTGATGCTCGTCAGGGGGGCGG
AGCCTATGGAAAAACGCCAGCAACGCGGCCTTTTTACGGTTCCTGGCCTTTTGCTGGCCTTTTGCTCACA
TGTTCTTTCCTGCGTTATCCCCTGATTCTGTGGATAACCGTATTACCGCCTTTGAGTGAGCTGATACCGC
TCGCCGCAGCCGAACGACCGAGCGCAGCGAGTCAGTGAGCGAGGAAGCGGAAGAGCGCCCAATACGCAAA
CCGCCTCTCCCCGCGCGTTGGCCGATTCATTAATGCAGCTGGCACGACAGGTTTCCCGACTGGAAAGCGG
GCAGTGAGCGCAACGCAATTAATGTGAGTTACCTCACTCATTAGGCACCCCAGGCTTTACACTTTATGCT
TCCGGCTCCTATGTTGTGTGGAATTGTGAGCGGATAACAATTTCACACAGGAAACAGCTATGACCATGAT
TACGCCAAGCGCGCAATTAACCCTCACTAAAGGGAACAAAAGCTGGAGCTTCTTTGAAAAGATAATGTAT
GATTATGCTTTCACTCATATTTATACAGAAACTTGATGTTTTCTTTCGAGTATATACAAGGTGATTACAT
GTACGTTTGAAGTACAACTCTAGATTTTGTAGTGCCCTCTTGGGCTAGCGGTAAAGGTGCGCATTTTTTC
ACACCCTACAATGTTCTGTTCAAAAGATTTTGGTCAAACGCTGTAGAAGTGAAAGTTGGTGCGCATGTTT
CGGCGTTCGAAACTTCTCCGCAGTGAAAGATAGGTGACCGATACGTTCTCTATGGAGGAGTTTTAGAGCA
TGCAAATGCAAGTTAAAATAAGGCTAGTCCGTTATCAACTTGAAAAAGTGGCACCGAGTCGGTGGTGCTT
TTTTTGTTTTTTATGTCTTCGAGTCATGTAATTAGTTATGTCACGCTTACGTTCACGCCCTCCCCCCACA
TCCGCTCTAACCGAAAAGGAAGGAGTTAGACAACCTGAAGTCTAGGTCCCTATTTATTTTTTTATAGTTA
TGTTAGTATTAAGAACGTTATTTATATTTCAAATTTTTCTTTTTTTTCTGTACAGACGCGTGTACGCATG
TAACATTATACTGAAAACCTTGCTTGAGAAGGTTTTGGGACGCTCGAAGGCTTTAATTTGCGGCCGGTAC
CCAATTCGCCCTATAGTGAGTCGTATTACGCGCGCTCACTGGCCGTCGTTTTACAACGTCGTGACTGGGA
AAACCCTGGCGTTACCCAACTTAATCGCCTTGCAGCACATCCCCCTTTCGCCAGCTGGCGTAATAGCGAA
GAGGCCCGCACCGATCGCCCTTCCCAACAGTTGCGCAGCCTGAATGGCGAATGGCGCG
[124 nt withheld, positions 4469-4592]
C
[91 nt withheld, positions 4594-4684]
A
[49 nt withheld, positions 4686-4734]
CCTTTGACGTTGGAGTCCACGTTCTTT
[37 nt withheld, positions 4762-4798]
ACCCTATCTCGGTCTATTCTTTTGATTTATAAGGGATTTTGCCGATTTCGGCCTATTGGTTAAAAAATGA
GCTGATTTAACAAAAATTTAACGCGAATTTTAACAAAATATTAACGTTTACAATTTCCTGATGCGGTATT
TTCTCCTTACGCATCTGTGCGGTATTTCACACCGCATAGGGTAATAACTGATATAATTAAATTGAAGCTC
TAATTTGTGAGTTTAGTATACATGCATTTACTTATAATACAGTTTTTTAGTTTTGCTGGCCGCATCTTCT
CAAATATGCTTCCCAGCCTGCTTTTCTGTAACGTTCACCCTCTACCTTAGCATCCCTTCCCTTTGCAAAT
AGTCCTCTTCCAACAATAATAATGTCAGATCCTGTAGAGACCACATCATCCACGGTTCTATACTGTTGAC
CCAATGCGTCTCCCTTGTCATCTAAACCCACACCGGGTGTCATAATCAACCAATCGTAACCTTCATCTCT
TCCACCCATGTCTCTTTGAGCAATAAAGCCGATAACAAAATCTTTGTCGCTCTTCGCAATGTCAACAGTA
CCCTTAGTATATTCTCCAGTAGATAGGGAGCCCTTGCATGACAATTCTGCTAACATCAAAAGGCCTCTAG
GTTCCTTTGTTACTTCTTCTGCCGCCTGCTTCAAACCGCTAACAATACCTGGGCCCACCACACCGTGTGC
ATTCGTAATGTCTGCCCATTCTGCTATTCTGTATACACCCGCAGAGTACTGCAATTTGACTGTATTACCA
ATGTCAGCAAATTTTCTGTCTTCGAAGAGTAAAAAATTGTACTTGGCGGATAATGCCTTTAGCGGCTTAA
CTGTGCCCTCCATGGAAAAATCAGTCAAGATATCCACATGTGTTTTTAGTAAACAAATTTTGGGACCTAA
TGCTTCAACTAACTCCAGTAATTCCTTGGTGGTACGAACATCCAATGAAGCACACAAGTTTGTTTGCTTT
TCGTGCATGATATTAAATAGCTTGGCAGCAACAGGACTAGGATGAGTAGCAGCACGTTCCTTATATGTAG
CTTTCGACATGATTTATCTTCGTTTCCTGCAGGTTTTTGTTCTGTGCAGTTGGGTTAAGAATACTGGGCA
ATTTCATGTTTCTTCAACACTACATATGCGTATATATACCAATCTAAGTCTGTGCTCCTTCCTTCGTTCT
TCCTTCTGTTCGGAGATTACCGAATCAAAAAAATTTCAAGGAAACCGAAATCAAAAAAAAGAATAAAAAA
AAAATGATGAATTGAATTGAAAAGCTGTGGTATGGTGCACTCTCAGTACAATCTGCTCTGATGCCGCATA
GTTAAGCCAGCCCCGACACCCGCCAACACCCGCTGACGCGCCCTGACGGGCTTGTCTGCTCCCGGCATCC
GCTTACAGACAAGCTGTGACCGTCTCCGGGAGCTGCATGTGTCAGAGGTTTTCACCGTCATCACCGAAAC
GCGCGA
Features (pLannotate 1.2.2; 21 found; start..end, strand, type, name):
     69..1411    +  rep_origin     2μ ori: yeast 2μ plasmid origin of replication
   1438..1542    +  promoter       AmpR promoter: bla
   1543..2403    +  CDS            AmpR: β-lactamase; bla; confers resistance to ampicillin, carbenicillin, and related antibiotics
   2574..3162    +  rep_origin     ori: high-copy-number ColE1/pMB1/pBR322/pUC origin of replication
   3345..3437    +  CDS            lacI (fragment): lac repressor; lacI; The lac repressor binds to the lac operator to inhibit transcription in E. coli. This inhibition can be relieved by adding lactose or isopropyl-β-D-thiogalactopyranoside (IPTG).
   3450..3471    +  protein_bind   CAP binding site: CAP binding activates transcription in the presence of cAMP. E. coli catabolite activator protein
   3486..3516    +  promoter       lac promoter: promoter for the E. coli lac operon
   3524..3540    +  protein_bind   lac operator: The lac repressor binds to the lac operator to inhibit transcription in E. coli. This inhibition can be relieved by adding lactose or isopropyl-β-D-thiogalactopyranoside (IPTG). lac repressor encoded by lacI
   3585..3603    +  promoter       T3 promoter: promoter for bacteriophage T3 RNA polymerase
   3621..3882    +  promoter       SNR52 promoter: promoter for the S. cerevisiae small nucleolar RNA gene SNR52
   3928..3984    +  misc_RNA       gRNA scaffold (fragment): guide RNA scaffold for the Streptococcus pyogenes CRISPR/Cas9 system
   3989..4008    +  terminator     SUP4 terminator: transcription terminator for the S. cerevisiae SUP4 tRNA gene
   4060..4249    +  terminator     CYC1 terminator: S. cerevisiae CYC1; transcription terminator for CYC1
   4280..4298    -  promoter       T7 promoter: promoter for bacteriophage T7 RNA polymerase
   4306..4461    +  CDS            lacZα (fragment): LacZα fragment of β-galactosidase; lacZ fragment
   4469..4924    +  rep_origin     f1 ori (sequence partly withheld): f1 bacteriophage origin of replication; arrow indicates direction of (+) strand synthesis
   4925..4976    -  misc_feature   bom (fragment): basis of mobility region from pBR322
   5055..5858    -  CDS            URA3: orotidine-5'-phosphate decarboxylase, required for uracil biosynthesis; S. cerevisiae URA3; yeast auxotrophic marker, counterselectable with 5-fluoroorotic acid (5-FOA)
   5859..6074    -  promoter       URA3 promoter: S. cerevisiae URA3
   6089..6138    -  misc_feature   bom (fragment): basis of mobility region from pBR322
   6240..1       -  CDS            rop (fragment) (across the origin): Rop protein, which maintains plasmids at low copy number; rop
