>Addgene plasmid #98814 | pLK88 - Edit-directing plasmid base | addgene full sequence | sequence record 189231 | Addgene NGS Result
TTGCGTATTGGGCGCTCTTCCGCTTCCTCGCTCACTGACTCGCTGCGCTCGGTCGTTCGGCTGCGGCGAG
CGGTATCAGCTCACTCAAAGGCGGTAATACGGTTATCCACAGAATCAGGGGATAACGCAGGAAAGAACAT
GTGAGCAAAAGGCCAGCAAAAGGCCAGGAACCGTAAAAAGGCCGCGTTGCTGGCGTTTTTCCATAGGCTC
CGCCCCCCTGACGAGCATCACAAAAATCGACGCTCAAGTCAGAGGTGGCGAAACCCGACAGGACTATAAA
GATACCAGGCGTTTCCCCCTGGAAGCTCCCTCGTGCGCTCTCCTGTTCCGACCCTGCCGCTTACCGGATA
CCTGTCCGCCTTTCTCCCTTCGGGAAGCGTGGCGCTTTCTCATAGCTCACGCTGTAGGTATCTCAGTTCG
GTGTAGGTCGTTCGCTCCAAGCTGGGCTGTGTGCACGAACCCCCCGTTCAGCCCGACCGCTGCGCCTTAT
CCGGTAACTATCGTCTTGAGTCCAACCCGGTAAGACACGACTTATCGCCACTGGCAGCAGCCACTGGTAA
CAGGATTAGCAGAGCGAGGTATGTAGGCGGTGCTACAGAGTTCTTGAAGTGGTGGCCTAACTACGGCTAC
ACTAGAAGAACAGTATTTGGTATCTGCGCTCTGCTGAAGCCAGTTACCTTCGGAAAAAGAGTTGGTAGCT
CTTGATCCGGCAAACAAACCACCGCTGGTAGCGGTGGTTTTTTTGTTTGCAAGCAGCAGATTACGCGCAG
AAAAAAAGGATCTCAAGAAGATCCTTTGATCTTTTCTACGGGGTCTGACGCTCAGTGGAACGAAAACTCA
CGTTAAGGGATTTTGGTCATGAGATTATCAAAAAGGATCTTCACCTAGATCCTTTTAAATTAAAAATGAA
GTTTTAAATCAATCTAAAGTATATATGAGTAAACTTGGTCTGACAGTTACCAATGCTTAATCAGTGAGGC
ACCTATCTCAGCGATCTGTCTATTTCGTTCATCCATAGTTGCCTGACTCCCCGTCGTGTAGATAACTACG
ATACGGGAGGGCTTACCATCTGGCCCCAGTGCTGCAATGATACCGCGAGACCCACGCTCACCGGCTCCAG
ATTTATCAGCAATAAACCAGCCAGCCGGAAGGGCCGAGCGCAGAAGTGGTCCTGCAACTTTATCCGCCTC
CATCCAGTCTATTAATTGTTGCCGGGAAGCTAGAGTAAGTAGTTCGCCAGTTAATAGTTTGCGCAACGTT
GTTGCCATTGCTACAGGCATCGTGGTGTCACGCTCGTCGTTTGGTATGGCTTCATTCAGCTCCGGTTCCC
AACGATCAAGGCGAGTTACATGATCCCCCATGTTGTGCAAAAAAGCGGTTAGCTCCTTCGGTCCTCCGAT
CGTTGTCAGAAGTAAGTTGGCCGCAGTGTTATCACTCATGGTTATGGCAGCACTGCATAATTCTCTTACT
GTCATGCCATCCGTAAGATGCTTTTCTGTGACTGGTGAGTACTCAACCAAGTCATTCTGAGAATAGTGTA
TGCGGCGACCGAGTTGCTCTTGCCCGGCGTCAATACGGGATAATACCGCGCCACATAGCAGAACTTTAAA
AGTGCTCATCATTGGAAAACGTTCTTCGGGGCGAAAACTCTCAAGGATCTTACCGCTGTTGAGATCCAGT
TCGATGTAACCCACTCGTGCACCCAACTGATCTTCAGCATCTTTTACTTTCACCAGCGTTTCTGGGTGAG
CAAAAACAGGAAGGCAAAATGCCGCAAAAAAGGGAATAAGGGCGACACGGAAATGTTGAATACTCATACT
CTTCCTTTTTCAATATTATTGAAGCATTTATCAGGGTTATTGTCTCATGAGCGGATACATATTTGAATGT
ATTTAGAAAAATAAACAAATAGGGGTTCCGCGCACATTTCCCCGAAAAGTGCCACCTGAACGAAGCATCT
GTGCTTCATTTTGTAGAACAAAAATGCAACGCGAGAGCGCTAATTTTTCAAACAAAGAATCTGAGCTGCA
TTTTTACAGAACAGAAATGCAACGCGAAAGCGCTATTTTACCAACGAAGAATCTGTGCTTCATTTTTGTA
AAACAAAAATGCAACGCGAGAGCGCTAATTTTTCAAACAAAGAATCTGAGCTGCATTTTTACAGAACAGA
AATGCAACGCGAGAGCGCTATTTTACCAACAAAGAATCTATACTTCTTTTTTGTTCTACAAAAATGCATC
CCGAGAGCGCTATTTTTCTAACAAAGCATCTTAGATTACTTTTTTTCTCCTTTGTGCGCTCTATAATGCA
GTCTCTTGATAACTTTTTGCACTGTAGGTCCGTTAAGGTTAGAAGAAGGCTACTTTGGTGTCTATTTTCT
CTTCCATAAAAAAAGCCTGACTCCACTTCCCGCGTTTACTGATTACTAGCGAAGCTGCGGGTGCATTTTT
TCAAGATAAAGGCATCCCCGATTATATTCTATACCGATGTGGATTGCGCATACTTTGTGAACAGAAAGTG
ATAGCGTTGATGATTCTTCATTGGTCAGAAAATTATGAACGGTTTCTTCTATTTTGTCTCTATATACTAC
GTATAGGAAATGTTTACATTTTCGTATTGTTTTCGATTCACTCTATGAATAGTTCTTACTACAATTTTTT
TGTCTAAAGAGTAATACTAGAGATAAACATAAAAAATGTAGAGGTCGAGTTTAGATGCAAGTTCAAGGAG
CGAAAGGTGGATGGGTAGGTTATATAGGGATATAGCACAGAGATATATAGCAAAGAGATACTTTTGAGCA
ATGTTTGTGGAAGCGGTATTCGCAATATTTTAGTAGCTCGTTACAGTCCGGTGCGTTTTTGGTTTTTTGA
AAGTGCGTCTTCAGAGCGCTTTTGGTTTTCAAAAGCGCTCTGAAGTTCCTATACTTTCTAGAGAATAGGA
ACTTCGGAATAGGAACTTCAAAGCGTTTCCGAAAACGAGCGCTTCCGAAAATGCAACGCGAGCTGCGCAC
ATACAGCTCACTGTTCACGTCGCACCTATATCTGCGTGTTGCCTGTATATATATATACATGAGAAGAACG
GCATAGTGCGTGTTTATGCTTAAATGCGTACTTATATGCGTCTATTTATGTAGGATGAAAGGTAGTCTAG
TACCTCCTGTGATATTATCCCATTCCATGCGGGGTATCGTATGCTTCCTTCAGCACTACCCTTTAGCTGT
TCTATATGCTGCCACTCCTCAATTGGATTAGTCTCATCCTTCAATGCTATCATTTCCTTTGATATTGGAT
CATACTAAGAAACCATTATTATCATGACATTAACCTATAAAAATAGGCGTATCACGAGGCCCTTTCGTCT
CGCGCGTTTCGGTGATGACGGTGAAAACCTCTGACACATGCAGCTCCCGGAGACGGTCACAGCTTGTCTG
TAAGCGGATGCCGGGAGCAGACAAGCCCGTCAGGGCGCGTCAGCGGGTGTTGGCGGGTGTCGGGGCTGGC
TTAACTATGCGGCATCAGAGCAGATTGTACTGAGAGTGCACCATACCACCTTTTCAATTCATCATTTTTT
TTTTATTCTTTTTTTTGATTTCGGTTTCCTTGAAATTTTTTTGATTCGGTAATCTCCGAACAGAAGGAAG
AACGAAGGAAGGAGCACAGACTTAGATTGGTATATATACGCATATGTAGTGTTGAAGAAACATGAAATTG
CCCAGTATTCTTAACCCAACTGCACAGAACAAAAACCTGCAGGAAACGAAGATAAATCATGTCGAAAGCT
ACATATAAGGAACGTGCTGCTACTCATCCTAGTCCTGTTGCTGCCAAGCTATTTAATATCATGCACGAAA
AGCAAACAAACTTGTGTGCTTCATTGGATGTTCGTACCACCAAGGAATTACTGGAGTTAGTTGAAGCATT
AGGTCCCAAAATTTGTTTACTAAAAACACATGTGGATATCTTGACTGATTTTTCCATGGAGGGCACAGTT
AAGCCGCTAAAGGCATTATCCGCCAAGTACAATTTTTTACTCTTCGAAGACAGAAAATTTGCTGACATTG
GTAATACAGTCAAATTGCAGTACTCTGCGGGTGTATACAGAATAGCAGAATGGGCAGACATTACGAATGC
ACACGGTGTGGTGGGCCCAGGTATTGTTAGCGGTTTGAAGCAGGCGGCAGAAGAAGTAACAAAGGAACCT
AGAGGCCTTTTGATGTTAGCAGAATTGTCATGCAAGGGCTCCCTATCTACTGGAGAATATACTAAGGGTA
CTGTTGACATTGCGAAGAGCGACAAAGATTTTGTTATCGGCTTTATTGCTCAAAGAGACATGGGTGGAAG
AGATGAAGGTTACGATTGGTTGATTATGACACCCGGTGTGGGTTTAGATGACAAGGGAGACGCATTGGGT
CAACAGTATAGAACCGTGGATGATGTGGTCTCTACAGGATCTGACATTATTATTGTTGGAAGAGGACTAT
TTGCAAAGGGAAGGGATGCTAAGGTAGAGGGTGAACGTTACAGAAAAGCAGGCTGGGAAGCATATTTGAG
AAGATGCGGCCAGCAAAACTAAAAAACTGTATTATAAGTAAATGCATGTATACTAAACTCACAAATTAGA
GCTTCAATTTAATTATATCAGTTATTACCCTATGCGGTGTGAAATACCGCACAGATGCGTAAGGAGAAAA
TACCGCATCAGGAAATTGTAAGCGTTAATATTTTGTTAAAATTCGCGTTAAATTTTTGTTAAATCAGCTC
ATTTTTTAACCAATAGGCCGAAATCGGCAAAATCCCTTATAAATCAAAAGAATAGACCGAGATAGGGT
[37 nt withheld, positions 4829-4865]
AAAGAACGTGGACTCCAACGTCAAAGG
[49 nt withheld, positions 4893-4941]
T
[91 nt withheld, positions 4943-5033]
G
[124 nt withheld, positions 5035-5158]
CCATTCGCCATTCAGGCTGCGCAACTGTTGGGAAGGGCGATCGGTGCGGGCCTCTTCGCTATTACGCCAG
CTGGCGAAAGGGGGATGTGCTGCAAGGCGATTAAGTTGGGTAACGCCAGGGTTTTCCCAGTCACGACGTT
GTAAAACGACGGCCAGTGAGCGCGCGTAATACGACTCACTATAGGGCGAATTGGGTACCGGCCGCAAATT
AAAGCCTTCGAGCGTCCCAAAACCTTCTCAAGCAAGGTTTTCAGTATAATGTTACATGCGTACACGCGTC
TGTACAGAAAAAAAAGAAAAATTTGAAATATAAATAACGTTCTTAATACTAACATAACTATAAAAAAATA
AATAGGGACCTAGACTTCAGGTTGTCTAACTCCTTCCTTTTCGGTTAGAGCGGATGTGGGGGGAGGGCGT
GAACGTAAGCGTGACATAACTAATTACATGACTCGAAGACATAAAAAACAAAAAAAGCACCACCGACTCG
GTGCCACTTTTTCAAGTTGATAACGGACTAGCCTTATTTTAACTTGCATTTGCATGCTCTAAAACTCCTC
CATAGAGAACGTATCGGTCACCTATCTTTCACTGCGGAGAAGTTTCGAACGCCGAAACATGCGCACCAAC
TTTCACTTCTACAGCGTTTGACCAAAATCTTTTGAACAGAACATTGTAGGGTGTGAAAAAATGCGCACCT
TTACCGCTAGCCCAAGAGGGCACTACAAAATCTAGAGTTGTACTTCAAACGTACATGTAATCACCTTGTA
TATACTCGAAAGAAAACATCAAGTTTCTGTATAAATATGAGTGAAAGCATAATCATACATTATCTTTTCA
AAGAAGCTCCAGCTTTTGTTCCCTTTAGTGAGGGTTAATTGCGCGCTTGGCGTAATCATGGTCATAGCTG
TTTCCTGTGTGAAATTGTTATCCGCTCACAATTCCACACAACATACGAGCCGGAAGCATAAAGTGTAAAG
CCTGGGGTGCCTAATGAGTGAGCTAACTCACATTAATTGCGTTGCGCTCACTGCCCGCTTTCCAGTCGGG
AAACCTGTCGTGCCAGCTGCATTAATGAATCGGCCAACGCGCGGGGAGAGGCGGT
Features (pLannotate 1.2.2; 21 found; start..end, strand, type, name):
    198..786     -  rep_origin     ori: high-copy-number ColE1/pMB1/pBR322/pUC origin of replication
    957..1817    -  CDS            AmpR: β-lactamase; bla; confers resistance to ampicillin, carbenicillin, and related antibiotics
   1818..1922    -  promoter       AmpR promoter: bla
   1949..3291    -  rep_origin     2μ ori: yeast 2μ plasmid origin of replication
   3359..3394    +  CDS            rop (fragment): Rop protein, which maintains plasmids at low copy number; rop
   3496..3545    +  misc_feature   bom (fragment): basis of mobility region from pBR322
   3553..3768    +  promoter       URA3 promoter: S. cerevisiae URA3
   3769..4572    +  CDS            URA3: orotidine-5'-phosphate decarboxylase, required for uracil biosynthesis; S. cerevisiae URA3; yeast auxotrophic marker, counterselectable with 5-fluoroorotic acid (5-FOA)
   4651..4702    +  misc_feature   bom (fragment): basis of mobility region from pBR322
   4730..5158    -  rep_origin     f1 ori (sequence partly withheld): f1 bacteriophage origin of replication; arrow indicates direction of (+) strand synthesis
   5162..5317    -  CDS            lacZα (fragment): LacZα fragment of β-galactosidase; lacZ fragment
   5325..5343    +  promoter       T7 promoter: promoter for bacteriophage T7 RNA polymerase
   5374..5563    -  terminator     CYC1 terminator: S. cerevisiae CYC1; transcription terminator for CYC1
   5615..5634    -  terminator     SUP4 terminator: transcription terminator for the S. cerevisiae SUP4 tRNA gene
   5639..5695    -  misc_RNA       gRNA scaffold (fragment): guide RNA scaffold for the Streptococcus pyogenes CRISPR/Cas9 system
   5741..6002    -  promoter       SNR52 promoter: promoter for the S. cerevisiae small nucleolar RNA gene SNR52
   6020..6038    -  promoter       T3 promoter: promoter for bacteriophage T3 RNA polymerase
   6083..6099    -  protein_bind   lac operator: The lac repressor binds to the lac operator to inhibit transcription in E. coli. This inhibition can be relieved by adding lactose or isopropyl-β-D-thiogalactopyranoside (IPTG). lac repressor encoded by lacI
   6107..6137    -  promoter       lac promoter: promoter for the E. coli lac operon
   6152..6173    -  protein_bind   CAP binding site: CAP binding activates transcription in the presence of cAMP. E. coli catabolite activator protein
   6186..15      -  CDS            lacI (fragment) (across the origin): lac repressor; lacI; The lac repressor binds to the lac operator to inhibit transcription in E. coli. This inhibition can be relieved by adding lactose or isopropyl-β-D-thiogalactopyranoside (IPTG).
