[The description below was written by a language model from this plasmid's Addgene catalogue record and pLannotate feature annotations shown in this document.]
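Description:
pLK88 is a yeast–E. coli shuttle plasmid built on the pRS426 backbone and used as a CRISPR guide RNA expression vector in Saccharomyces cerevisiae. In bacteria it replicates from a high-copy ColE1/pUC-type origin and is selected through the β-lactamase (AmpR) gene. In yeast it is maintained as a multicopy episome by the 2μ origin and selected through URA3, which complements uracil auxotrophy and can be counterselected with 5-FOA to cure the plasmid. Backbone remnants include an f1 phage origin, a lacZα fragment with lac promoter/operator elements, flanking T3 and T7 promoters, and small fragments annotated as rop, bom and lacI.

The payload is a guide RNA cassette in which the SNR52 small nucleolar RNA promoter drives a guide targeting the CAN1.y site, fused to the Streptococcus pyogenes Cas9 gRNA scaffold and terminated by the SUP4 tRNA terminator, with a CYC1 terminator lying just downstream. The plasmid derives from p426-SNR52p-gRNA.CAN1.Y-SUP4t. According to the depositor, the gRNA promoter and structural region were altered to introduce BstEII and SphI sites for cloning, which probably explains why the scaffold is annotated only as a fragment. No Cas9 gene is annotated, so the nuclease must be supplied separately.

The stated purpose is an "edit-directing plasmid base", that is, a parental vector whose introduced restriction sites accept new inserts. The record does not detail what is cloned in or the downstream workflow. Two sequence records are provided, the 6,274 bp depositor sequence and a 6,263 nt sequencing result. They show the same 21 features in opposite orientation, with a slightly shorter f1 ori annotation in the latter.
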