Addgene plasmid #98814: pLK88 - Edit-directing plasmid base
Purpose: Edit-directing plasmid base
Depositing lab: Leonid Kruglyak. Depositing organization: University of California, Los Angeles (UCLA).
Backbone
  Vector backbone: pRS426
  Total vector size (bp): 6274
  Modifications to backbone: gRNA
  Vector type: Yeast Expression, CRISPR
  Selectable markers: URA3
Growth in bacteria
  Bacterial resistance: Ampicillin, 100 μg/mL
  Growth temperature: 37°C
  Growth strain: DH5alpha
  Copy number: High Copy
Gene/Insert
  Gene/Insert name: CAN1.y gRNA
  gRNA/shRNA sequence: GATACGTTCTCTATGGAGGA
Terms and licenses: Academic/Nonprofit Terms; Industry Terms: Not Available to Industry
Depositor comments: Derived from p426-SNR52p-gRNA.CAN1.Y-SUP4t, provided by George Church. Contains modifications to the gRNA promoter and structural region that incorporate a BstEII and SphI site for cloning purposes.
How to cite: pLK88 - Edit-directing plasmid base was a gift from Leonid Kruglyak (Addgene plasmid # 98814 ; http://n2t.net/addgene:98814 ; RRID:Addgene_98814)
